Addgene plasmid #32466: pTorPE-G-GECO1
Depositing lab: Robert Campbell. Depositing organization: University of Alberta. Publication: An Expanded Palette of Genetically Encoded Ca2+ Indicators. Zhao Y, Araki S, Wu J, Teramoto T, Chang YF, Nakano M, Abdelfattah AS, Fujiwara M, Ishihara T, Nagai T, Campbell RE. Science. 2011 Sep 30;333(6051):1888-91. doi: 10.1126/science.1208592 PubMed 21903779.
Backbone
  Vector backbone: Customized Vector
  Backbone size w/o insert (bp): 4200
  Vector type: Bacterial Expression ; Lab constructed
Growth in bacteria
  Bacterial resistance: Ampicillin, 100 μg/mL
  Growth temperature: 37°C
  Growth strain: DH10B
  Copy number: Low Copy
Gene/Insert
  Gene/Insert name: G-GECO1.0 (alt name: green intensiometric genetically encoded Ca2+-indicators for optical imaging version 1.0)
  Insert size (bp): 1251
  Mutation: GCaMP3 K119I/L173Q/S404G/E430V
  GenBank ID: JN258413
  Tag / fusion protein: 6 His tag (N terminal on insert); Modified TorA MNNNDLFQASRRRFQAQLGGLTVAGMLGPSLLTPRRATAAQAATDAS. (N terminal on backbone)
  Cloning method: Restriction Enzyme; 5′ cloning site XbaI (not destroyed); 3′ cloning site HindIII (not destroyed)
  Sequencing primers: 5′ ATGCCATAGCATTTTTATCC; 3′ GATTTAATCTGTATCAGG
Terms and licenses: Academic/Nonprofit Terms; Industry Terms: Not Available to Industry
Depositor comments: The vector is modified from pBAD/ His B (Invitrogen).
How to cite: pTorPE-G-GECO1 was a gift from Robert Campbell (Addgene plasmid # 32466 ; http://n2t.net/addgene:32466 ; RRID:Addgene_32466)
