[The description below was written by a language model from this plasmid's Addgene catalogue record and pLannotate feature annotations shown in this document.]
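Description:
pTorPE-G-GECO1 is a laboratory-built bacterial expression plasmid derived from pBAD/His B, carrying the green intensiometric genetically encoded calcium indicator G-GECO1.0. It is maintained in E. coli through a ColE1/pBR322-type origin with the adjacent bom region and only a fragment of rop. The catalogue lists it as low copy, although the automated annotation labels the origin generically as high copy. Selection is by ampicillin through the β-lactamase gene and its own promoter. The annotated sequence of about 5.5 kb is consistent with the stated backbone of roughly 4.2 kb plus a 1.25 kb insert.

Expression is driven by the araBAD promoter. The divergently transcribed araC regulator is present on the plasmid, so transcription is induced by L-arabinose and held low in its absence. Downstream of the promoter, the open reading frame begins with a modified TorA leader taken from E. coli trimethylamine-N-oxide reductase. This is a twin-arginine (Tat) signal peptide that directs folded proteins across the inner membrane to the periplasm. It is followed by a 6xHis tag and the indicator, cloned between XbaI and HindIII sites that both remain intact. G-GECO1.0 is described as GCaMP3 bearing the K119I, L173Q, S404G and E430V substitutions, which explains why the annotation tool matched this region to the related sensor GCaMP6f. Transcription ends at the rrnB T1 and T2 terminators, preceded by a piece of 5S rRNA sequence carried over from the rrnB operon.

The construct comes from work expanding the palette of genetically encoded calcium indicators. The record supports its use for inducible, periplasm-targeted production of the sensor in bacteria, with the His tag available for affinity purification.
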