Features (pLannotate 1.2.2; 12 found; start..end, strand, type, name):
      1..285     +  promoter       araBAD promoter: araBAD; promoter of the L-arabinose operon of E. coli; the araC regulatory gene is transcribed in the opposite direction (Guzman et al., 1995)
    343..480     +  CDS            torA (fragment): TORA_ECOLI - Experimental evidence at protein level: Swiss-Prot protein existence level 1. Reduces trimethylamine-N-oxide (TMAO) into trimethylamine; an anaerobic reaction coupled to energy-yielding reactions. From Escherichia coli (strain K12).
    492..1830    +  CDS            GCaMP6f (fragment): improved fluorescent protein-based calcium sensor (Chen et al., 2013)
   1967..2082    +  ncRNA          5S rRNA: Accession: RF00001 - 5S ribosomal RNA
   2086..2172    +  terminator     rrnB T1 terminator: Escherichia coli rrnB; transcription terminator T1 from the E. coli rrnB gene
   2264..2291    +  terminator     rrnB T2 terminator: transcription terminator T2 from the E. coli rrnB gene
   2310..2401    +  promoter       AmpR promoter: bla
   2402..3262    +  CDS            AmpR: β-lactamase; bla; confers resistance to ampicillin, carbenicillin, and related antibiotics
   3433..4021    +  rep_origin     ori: high-copy-number ColE1/pMB1/pBR322/pUC origin of replication
   4207..4347    -  misc_feature   bom: basis of mobility region from pBR322
   4449..4489    -  CDS            rop (fragment): Rop protein, which maintains plasmids at low copy number; rop
   4611..5489    -  CDS            araC: L-arabinose regulatory protein; araC
>Addgene plasmid #32466 | pTorPE-G-GECO1 | depositor full sequence | sequence record 37240 | pTorPE-G-GECO1 sequence 5515 bps
AAGAAACCAATTGTCCATATTGCATCAGACATTGCCGTCACTGCGTCTTTTACTGGCTCTTCTCGCTAAC
CAAACCGGTAACCCCGCTTATTAAAAGCATTCTGTAACAAAGCGGGACCAAAGCCATGACAAAAACGCGT
AACAAAAGTGTCTATAATCACGGCAGAAAAGTCCACATTGATTATTTGCACGGCGTCACACTTTGCTATG
CCATAGCATTTTTATCCATAAGATTAGCGGATCCTACCTGACGCTTTTTATCGCAACTCTCTACTGTTTC
TCCATACCCGTTTTTTGGGCTAACAGGAGGAATTAACCATGGGTTTAAAGAGGAGAAAGGTCATGAACAA
TAACGATCTCTTTCAGGCATCACGTCGGCGTTTACTGGCACAACTCGGCAACTTAACCGACGCCGGGACG
CTGGGGCCGTCATTGTTAACGCCGCGACGTGCAACTGCGGCGCAAGCGGCGACTGACGCTTCTAGAGGTT
CTCATCATCATCATCATGGTATGGCTAGCATGACTGGTGGACAGCAAATGGGTCGGGATCTGTACGACGA
TGATGATAAGGATCTCGCCACAATGGTCGACTCATCACGTCGTAAGTGGAATAAGACAGGTCACGCAGTC
AGAGCTATAGGTCGGCTGAGCTCACTCGAGAACGTCTATATCAAGGCCGACGAGCAGAAGAACGGCATCA
AGGCGTACTTCAAGATCCGCCACAACATCGAGGGCGGCGGCGTGCAGCTCGCCTACCACTACCAGCAGAA
CACCCCCATCGGCGACGGCCCCGTGCTGCTGCCCGACAACCACTACCTGAGCGTGCAGTCCATACTTTCG
AAAGACCCCAACGAGAAGCGCGATCACATGGTCCTGCTGGAGTTCGTGACCGCCGCCGGGATCACTCTCG
GCATGGACGAGCTGTACAAGGGCGGTACCGGAGGGAGCATGGTGAGCAAGGGCGAGGAGCTGTTCACCGG
GGTGGTGCCCATCCAGGTCGAGCTGGACGGCGACGTAAACGGCCACAAGTTCAGCGTGTCCGGCGAGGGT
GAGGGCGATGCCACCTACGGCAAGCTGACCCTGAAGTTCATCTGCACCACCGGCAAGCTGCCCGTGCCCT
GGCCCACCCTCGTGACCACCCTGACCTACGGCGTGCAGTGCTTCAGCCGCTACCCCGACCACATGAAGCA
GCACGACTTCTTCAAGTCCGCCATGCCCGAAGGCTACATCCAGGAGCGCACCATCTTCTTCAAGGACGAC
GGCAACTACAAGACCCGCGCCGAGGTGAAGTTCGAGGGCGACACCCTGGTGAACCGCATCGAGCTGAAGG
GCATCGACTTCAAGGAGGACGGCAACATCCTGGGGCACAAGCTGGAGTACAACACGCGTGACCAACTGAC
TGAAGAGCAGATCGCAGAATTTAAAGAGGCTTTCTCCCTATTTGACAAGGACGGGGATGGGACGATAACA
ACCAAGGAGCTGGGGACGGTGATGCGGTCTCTGGGGCAGAACCCCACAGAAGCAGAGCTGCAGGACATGA
TCAATGAAGTAGATGCCGACGGTGACGGCACAATCGACTTCTCTGAGTTCCTGACAATGATGGCAAGAAA
AATGAAAGACACAGACAGTGAAGAAGAAATTAGAGAAGCGTTCCGTGTGTTTGATAAGGACGGCAATGGC
TACATCGGCGCAGCAGAGCTTCGCCACGTGATGACAAACCTTGGAGAGAAGTTAACAGATGAAGAGGTTG
ATGAAATGATCAGGGAAGCAGACATCGATGGGGATGGTCAGGTAAACTACGAAGAGTTTGTACAAATGAT
GACAGCGAAGGGTGGTCCCGGGGCAGCAAACGACAAAACTACGCTTTAGCAGCTTAGAAGCTTGGCTGTT
TTGGCGGATGAGAGAAGATTTTCAGCCTGATACAGATTAAATCAGAACGCAGAAGCGGTCTGATAAAACA
GAATTTGCCTGGCGGCAGTAGCGCGGTGGTCCCACCTGACCCCATGCCGAACTCAGAAGTGAAACGCCGT
AGCGCCGATGGTAGTGTGGGGTCTCCCCATGCGAGAGTAGGGAACTGCCAGGCATCAAATAAAACGAAAG
GCTCAGTCGAAAGACTGGGCCTTTCGTTTTATCTGTTGTTTGTCGGTGAACGCTCTCCTGAGTAGGACAA
ATCCGCCGGGAGCGGATTTGAACGTTGCGAAGCAACGGCCCGGAGGGTGGCGGGCAGGACGCCCGCCATA
AACTGCCAGGCATCAAATTAAGCAGAAGGCCATCCTGACGGATGGCCTTTTTGCGTTTCTACAAACTCTT
TTGTTTATTTTTCTAAATACATTCAAATATGTATCCGCTCATGAGACAATAACCCTGATAAATGCTTCAA
TAATATTGAAAAAGGAAGAGTATGAGTATTCAACATTTCCGTGTCGCCCTTATTCCCTTTTTTGCGGCAT
TTTGCCTTCCTGTTTTTGCTCACCCAGAAACGCTGGTGAAAGTAAAAGATGCTGAAGATCAGTTGGGTGC
ACGAGTGGGTTACATCGAACTGGATCTCAACAGCGGTAAGATCCTTGAGAGTTTTCGCCCCGAAGAACGT
TTTCCAATGATGAGCACTTTTAAAGTTCTGCTATGTGGCGCGGTATTATCCCGTGTTGACGCCGGGCAAG
AGCAACTCGGTCGCCGCATACACTATTCTCAGAATGACTTGGTTGAGTACTCACCAGTCACAGAAAAGCA
TCTTACGGATGGCATGACAGTAAGAGAATTATGCAGTGCTGCCATAACCATGAGTGATAACACTGCGGCC
AACTTACTTCTGACAACGATCGGAGGACCGAAGGAGCTAACCGCTTTTTTGCACAACATGGGGGATCATG
TAACTCGCCTTGATCGTTGGGAACCGGAGCTGAATGAAGCCATACCAAACGACGAGCGTGACACCACGAT
GCCTGTAGCAATGGCAACAACGTTGCGCAAACTATTAACTGGCGAACTACTTACTCTAGCTTCCCGGCAA
CAATTAATAGACTGGATGGAGGCGGATAAAGTTGCAGGACCACTTCTGCGCTCGGCCCTTCCGGCTGGCT
GGTTTATTGCTGATAAATCTGGAGCCGGTGAGCGTGGGTCTCGCGGTATCATTGCAGCACTGGGGCCAGA
TGGTAAGCCCTCCCGTATCGTAGTTATCTACACGACGGGGAGTCAGGCAACTATGGATGAACGAAATAGA
CAGATCGCTGAGATAGGTGCCTCACTGATTAAGCATTGGTAACTGTCAGACCAAGTTTACTCATATATAC
TTTAGATTGATTTAAAACTTCATTTTTAATTTAAAAGGATCTAGGTGAAGATCCTTTTTGATAATCTCAT
GACCAAAATCCCTTAACGTGAGTTTTCGTTCCACTGAGCGTCAGACCCCGTAGAAAAGATCAAAGGATCT
TCTTGAGATCCTTTTTTTCTGCGCGTAATCTGCTGCTTGCAAACAAAAAAACCACCGCTACCAGCGGTGG
TTTGTTTGCCGGATCAAGAGCTACCAACTCTTTTTCCGAAGGTAACTGGCTTCAGCAGAGCGCAGATACC
AAATACTGTCCTTCTAGTGTAGCCGTAGTTAGGCCACCACTTCAAGAACTCTGTAGCACCGCCTACATAC
CTCGCTCTGCTAATCCTGTTACCAGTGGCTGCTGCCAGTGGCGATAAGTCGTGTCTTACCGGGTTGGACT
CAAGACGATAGTTACCGGATAAGGCGCAGCGGTCGGGCTGAACGGGGGGTTCGTGCACACAGCCCAGCTT
GGAGCGAACGACCTACACCGAACTGAGATACCTACAGCGTGAGCTATGAGAAAGCGCCACGCTTCCCGAA
GGGAGAAAGGCGGACAGGTATCCGGTAAGCGGCAGGGTCGGAACAGGAGAGCGCACGAGGGAGCTTCCAG
GGGGAAACGCCTGGTATCTTTATAGTCCTGTCGGGTTTCGCCACCTCTGACTTGAGCGTCGATTTTTGTG
ATGCTCGTCAGGGGGGCGGAGCCTATGGAAAAACGCCAGCAACGCGGCCTTTTTACGGTTCCTGGCCTTT
TGCTGGCCTTTTGCTCACATGTTCTTTCCTGCGTTATCCCCTGATTCTGTGGATAACCGTATTACCGCCT
TTGAGTGAGCTGATACCGCTCGCCGCAGCCGAACGACCGAGCGCAGCGAGTCAGTGAGCGAGGAAGCGGA
AGAGCGCCTGATGCGGTATTTTCTCCTTACGCATCTGTGCGGTATTTCACACCGCATATGGTGCACTCTC
AGTACAATCTGCTCTGATGCCGCATAGTTAAGCCAGTATACACTCCGCTATCGCTACGTGACTGGGTCAT
GGCTGCGCCCCGACACCCGCCAACACCCGCTGACGCGCCCTGACGGGCTTGTCTGCTCCCGGCATCCGCT
TACAGACAAGCTGTGACCGTCTCCGGGAGCTGCATGTGTCAGAGGTTTTCACCGTCATCACCGAAACGCG
CGAGGCAGCAGATCAATTCGCGCGCGAAGGCGAAGCGGCATGCATAATGTGCCTGTCAAATGGACGAAGC
AGGGATTCTGCAAACCCTATGCTACTCCGTCAAGCCGTCAATTGTCTGATTCGTTACCAATTATGACAAC
TTGACGGCTACATCATTCACTTTTTCTTCACAACCGGCACGGAACTCGCTCGGGCTGGCCCCGGTGCATT
TTTTAAATACCCGCGAGAAATAGAGTTGATCGTCAAAACCAACATTGCGACCGACGGTGGCGATAGGCAT
CCGGGTGGTGCTCAAAAGCAGCTTCGCCTGGCTGATACGTTGGTCCTCGCGCCAGCTTAAGACGCTAATC
CCTAACTGCTGGCGGAAAAGATGTGACAGACGCGACGGCGACAAGCAAACATGCTGTGCGACGCTGGCGA
TATCAAAATTGCTGTCTGCCAGGTGATCGCTGATGTACTGACAAGCCTCGCGTACCCGATTATCCATCGG
TGGATGGAGCGACTCGTTAATCGCTTCCATGCGCCGCAGTAACAATTGCTCAAGCAGATTTATCGCCAGC
AGCTCCGAATAGCGCCCTTCCCCTTGCCCGGCGTTAATGATTTGCCCAAACAGGTCGCTGAAATGCGGCT
GGTGCGCTTCATCCGGGCGAAAGAACCCCGTATTGGCAAATATTGACGGCCAGTTAAGCCATTCATGCCA
GTAGGCGCGCGGACGAAAGTAAACCCACTGGTGATACCATTCGCGAGCCTCCGGATGACGACCGTAGTGA
TGAATCTCTCCTGGCGGGAACAGCAAAATATCACCCGGTCGGCAAACAAATTCTCGTCCCTGATTTTTCA
CCACCCCCTGACCGCGAATGGTGAGATTGAGAATATAACCTTTCATTCCCAGCGGTCGGTCGATAAAAAA
ATCGAGATAACCGTTGGCCTCAATCGGCGTTAAACCCGCCACCAGATGGGCATTAAACGAGTATCCCGGC
AGCAGGGGATCATTTTGCGCTTCAGCCATACTTTTCATACTCCCGCCATTCAGAG
