>Addgene plasmid #32466 | pTorPE-G-GECO1 | depositor partial sequence | sequence record 37241 | G-GECO1
GGTTCTCATCATCATCATCATCATGGTATGGCTAGCATGACTGGTGGACAGCAAATGGGTCGGGATCTGT
ACGACGATGATGATAAGGATCTCGCCACAATGGTCGACTCATCACGTCGTAAGTGGAATAAGACAGGTCA
CGCAGTCAGAGCTATAGGTCGGCTGAGCTCACTCGAGAACGTCTATATCAAGGCCGACAAGCAGAAGAAC
GGCATCAAGGCGAACTTCAAGATCCGCCACAACATCGAGGACGGCGGCGTGCAGCTCGCCTACCACTACC
AGCAGAACACCCCCATCGGCGACGGCCCCGTGCTGCTGCCCGACAACCACTACCTGAGCGTGCAGTCCAT
ACTTTCGAAAGACCCCAACGAGAAGCGCGATCACATGGTCCTGCTGGAGTTCGTGACCGCCGCCGGGATC
ACTCTCGGCATGGACGAGCTGTACAAGGGCGGTACCGGAGGGAGCATGGTGAGCAAGGGCGAGGAGCTGT
TCACCGGGGTGGTGCCCATCCAGGTCGAGCTGGACGGCGACGTAAACGGCCACAAGTTCAGCGTGTCCGG
CGAGGGTGAGGGCGATGCCACCTACGGCAAGCTGACCCTGAAGTTCATCTGCACCACCGGCAAGCTGCCC
GTGCCCTGGCCCACCCTCGTGACCACCCTGACCTACGGCGTGCAGTGCTTCAGCCGCTACCCCGACCACA
TGAAGCAGCACGACTTCTTCAAGTCCGCCATGCCCGAAGGCTACATCCAGGAGCGCACCATCTTCTTCAA
GGACGACGGCAACTACAAGACCCGCGCCGAGGTGAAGTTCGAGGGCGACACCCTGGTGAACCGCATCGAG
CTGAAGGGCATCGACTTCAAGGAGGACGGCAACATCCTGGGGCACAAGCTGGAGTACAACACGCGTGACC
AACTGACTGAAGAGCAGATCGCAGAATTTAAAGAGGCTTTCTCCCTATTTGACAAGGACGGGGATGGGAC
GATAACAACCAAGGAGCTGGGGACGGTGATGCGGTCTCTGGGGCAGAACCCCACAGAAGCAGAGCTGCAG
GACATGATCAATGAAGTAGATGCCGACGGTGACGGCACAATCGACTTCCCTGAGTTCCTGACAATGATGG
CAAGAAAAATGAAAGACACAGACAGTGAAGAAGAAATTAGAGAAGCGTTCCGTGTGTTTGATAAGGACGG
CAATGGCTACATCGGCGCAGCAGAGCTTCGCCACGTGATGACAAACCTTGGAGAGAAGTTAACAGATGAA
GAGGTTGATGAAATGATCAGGGTAGCAGACATCGATGGGGATGGTCAGGTAAACTACGAAGAGTTTGTAC
AAATGATGACAGCGAAGTAG
