>Addgene plasmid #32466 | pTorPE-G-GECO1 | addgene partial sequence | sequence record 38291 | pBAD-Rev
AGCTTCTAAGCTGCTAAAGCGTAGTTCCGTCGTTTGCCGCCCCGGGACCACCCTTCGCTGTCATCATTTG
TACAAACTCTTCGTAGTTTACCTGACCATCCCCATCGATGTCTGCTACCCTGATCATTTCATCAACCTCT
TCATCTGTTAACTTCTCTCCAAGGTTTGTCATCACGTGGCGAAGCTCTGCTGCGCCGATGTAGCCATTGC
CGTCCTTATCAAACACACGGAACGCTTCTCTAATTTCTTCTTCACTGTCTGTGTCTTTCATTTTTCTTGC
CATCATTGTCAGGAACTCAGGGAAGTCGATTGTGCCGTCACCGTCGGCATCTACTTCATTGATCATGTCC
TGCAGCTCTGCTTCTGTGGGGTTCTGCCCCAGAGACCGCATCACCGTCCCCAGCTCCTTGGTTGTTATCG
TCCCATCCCCGTCCTTGTCAAATAGGGAGAAAGCCTCTTTAAATTCTGCGATCTGCTCTTCAGTCAGTTG
GTCACGCGTGTTGTACTCCAGCTTGTGCCCCAGGATGTTGCCGTCCTCCTTGAAGTCGATGCCCTTCAGC
TCGATGCGGTTCACCAGGGTGTCGCCCTCGAACTTCACCTCGGCGCGGGTCTTGTAGTTGCCGTCGTCCT
TGAAGAAGATGGTGCGCTCCTGGATGTAGCCTTCGGGCATGGCGGACTTGAAGAAGTCGTGCTGCTTCAT
GTGGTCGGGGTAGCGGCTGAAGCACTGCACGCCGTAGGTCAGGGTGGTCACGAGGGTGGGCCAGGGCACG
GGCAGCTTGCCGGTGGTGCA
