>Addgene plasmid #32466 | pTorPE-G-GECO1 | addgene partial sequence | sequence record 38292 | pBAD-Fwd
TTTATCGCAACTCTCTACTGTTTCTCCATACCCGTTTTTTGGGCTAACAGGAGGAATTAACCATGGGTTT
AAAGAGGAGAAAGGTCATGAACAATAACGATCTCTTTCAGGCATCACGTCGGCGTTTTCAGGCACAACTC
GGCGGCTTAACCGTCGCCGGGATGCTGGGGCCGTCATTGTTAACGCCGCGACGTGCGACTGCGGCGCAAG
CGGCGACTGACGCTTCTAGAGGTTCTCATCATCATCATCATCATGGTATGGCTAGCATGACTGGTGGACA
GCAAATGGGTCGGGATCTGTACGACGATGATGATAAGGATCTCGCCACAATGGTCGACTCATCACGTCGT
AAGTGGAATAAGACAGGTCACGCAGTCAGAGCTATAGGTCGGCTGAGCTCACTCGAGAACGTCTATATCA
AGGCCGACAAGCAGAAGAACGGCATCAAGGCGAACTTCAAGATCCGCCACAACATCGAGGACGGCGGCGT
GCAGCTCGCCTACCACTACCAGCAGAACACCCCCATCGGCGACGGCCCCGTGCTGCTGCCCGACAACCAC
TACCTGAGCGTGCAGTCCATACTTTCGAAAGACCCCAACGAGAAGCGCGATCACATGGTCCTGCTGGAGT
TCGTGACCGCCGCCGGGATCACTCTCGGCATGGACGAGCTGTACAAGGGCGGTACCGGAGGGAGCATGGT
GAGCAAGGGCGAGGAGCTGTTCACCGGGGTGGTGCCCATCCAGGTCGAGCTGGACGGCGACGTAAACGGC
CACAAGTTCAGCGTGTCCGGCGAGGGTGAGGGCGATGCCACCTACGGCAAGCTGACCCTGAAGTTCATCT
GCACCACCGGCAAGCTGCCCGTGCCCTGGCCCACCCTCGTGACCACCCTGACCTACGGCGTGCAGTGCTT
CAGCC
